Addgene plasmid #50664: p1HD
Purpose: Contains first TALE repeat harboring HD as RVD
Depositing lab: Takashi Yamamoto. Depositing organization: Hiroshima University. Publication: Repeating pattern of non-RVD variations in DNA-binding modules enhances TALEN activity. Sakuma T, Ochiai H, Kaneko T, Mashimo T, Tokumasu D, Sakane Y, Suzuki K, Miyamoto T, Sakamoto N, Matsuura S, Yamamoto T. Sci Rep. 2013 Nov 29;3:3379. doi: 10.1038/srep03379. PubMed 24287550.
Backbone
  Vector backbone: pBSK
  Modifications to backbone: BsaI site was disrupted
  Vector type: TALEN
Growth in bacteria
  Bacterial resistance: Ampicillin, 100 μg/mL
  Growth temperature: 37°C
  Growth strain: XL1 Blue
  Copy number: High Copy
Gene/Insert
  Gene/Insert name: repeat 1HD
  Species: Xanthamonas oryzae
  Cloning method: Unknown
  Sequencing primers: 5′ TAATACGACTCACTATAGGG
Terms and licenses: Academic/Nonprofit Terms; Industry Terms: Not Available to Industry
How to cite: p1HD was a gift from Takashi Yamamoto (Addgene plasmid # 50664 ; http://n2t.net/addgene:50664 ; RRID:Addgene_50664)
