[The description below was written by a language model from this plasmid's Addgene catalogue record and pLannotate feature annotations shown in this document.]
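Description:
p1HD is a small (about 3.1 kb) TALE repeat module plasmid built on a pBluescript-type (pBSK) cloning backbone, intended as a building block for assembling custom TALENs rather than for expression in its own right. It is maintained in E. coli as a high-copy plasmid through its ColE1/pUC-type origin and is selected with ampicillin via the β-lactamase gene and its native promoter. An f1 origin is also present, a standard pBluescript element that allows single-stranded DNA production. The backbone's BsaI site has been disrupted. The record does not give the reason, but this kind of change is typically made so that a type IIS enzyme cuts only at sites used for module assembly.

The insert, "repeat 1HD", is a single TALE DNA-binding repeat derived from Xanthomonas oryzae, designated for the first position in a repeat array and carrying HD as its repeat-variable diresidue, the RVD generally associated with recognition of cytosine. The feature table does not annotate the repeat itself. It appears to lie in the roughly 120 bp unannotated gap between the two remaining fragments of the pBluescript multiple cloning site, flanked by the T7 and T3 promoters and interrupting the lacZα region downstream of the lac promoter and operator. The cloning method is recorded as unknown.

The plasmid belongs to a set of position- and RVD-specific modules from work showing that a repeating pattern of non-RVD variations among the repeats enhances TALEN activity. It would be combined with other modules to build arrays targeting a chosen DNA sequence for genome editing.
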