Features (pLannotate 1.2.2; 13 found; start..end, strand, type, name):
     30..458     -  rep_origin     f1 ori (sequence partly withheld): f1 bacteriophage origin of replication; arrow indicates direction of (+) strand synthesis
    463..618     -  CDS            lacZα (fragment): LacZα fragment of β-galactosidase; lacZ fragment
    626..644     +  promoter       T7 promoter: promoter for bacteriophage T7 RNA polymerase
    653..695     -  misc_feature   MCS (fragment): pBluescript multiple cloning site
    815..857     -  misc_feature   MCS (fragment): pBluescript multiple cloning site
    870..888     -  promoter       T3 promoter: promoter for bacteriophage T3 RNA polymerase
    933..949     -  protein_bind   lac operator: The lac repressor binds to the lac operator to inhibit transcription in E. coli. This inhibition can be relieved by adding lactose or isopropyl-β-D-thiogalactopyranoside (IPTG). lac repressor encoded by lacI
    957..987     -  promoter       lac promoter: promoter for the E. coli lac operon
   1002..1023    -  protein_bind   CAP binding site: CAP binding activates transcription in the presence of cAMP. E. coli catabolite activator protein
   1036..1128    -  CDS            lacI (fragment): lac repressor; lacI; The lac repressor binds to the lac operator to inhibit transcription in E. coli. This inhibition can be relieved by adding lactose or isopropyl-β-D-thiogalactopyranoside (IPTG).
   1311..1899    -  rep_origin     ori: high-copy-number ColE1/pMB1/pBR322/pUC origin of replication
   2070..2930    -  CDS            AmpR: β-lactamase; bla; confers resistance to ampicillin, carbenicillin, and related antibiotics
   2931..3035    -  promoter       AmpR promoter: bla
>Addgene plasmid #50664 | p1HD | depositor full sequence | sequence record 75825 | p1HD sequence 3058 bps
CTAAATTGTAAGCGTTAATATTTTGTTAAAATTCGCGTTAAATTTTTGTTAAATCAGCTCATTTTTTAAC
CAATAGGCCGAAATCGGCAAAATCCCTTATAAATCAAAAGAATAGACCGAGATAGGGT
[37 nt withheld, positions 129-165]
AAAGAACGTGGACTCCAACGTCAAAGG
[49 nt withheld, positions 193-241]
T
[91 nt withheld, positions 243-333]
G
[124 nt withheld, positions 335-458]
CCCATTCGCCATTCAGGCTGCGCAACTGTTGGGAAGGGCGATCGGTGCGGGCCTCTTCGCTATTACGCCA
GCTGGCGAAAGGGGGATGTGCTGCAAGGCGATTAAGTTGGGTAACGCCAGGGTTTTCCCAGTCACGACGT
TGTAAAACGACGGCCAGTGAGCGCGCGTAATACGACTCACTATAGGGCGAATTGGGTACCGGGCCCCCCC
TCGAGGTCGACGGTATCGATAAGCTTGGGTCTCGACCCCGGACCAGGTGGTTGCAATCGCGTCACACGAT
GGGGGAAAGCAGGCCCTAGAAACCGTTCAGCGACTCCTGCCCGTCCTGTGCCAGGACCACGGCCTGACCG
GAGACCGGGATCCACTAGTTCTAGAGCGGCCGCCACCGCGGTGGAGCTCCAGCTTTTGTTCCCTTTAGTG
AGGGTTAATTGCGCGCTTGGCGTAATCATGGTCATAGCTGTTTCCTGTGTGAAATTGTTATCCGCTCACA
ATTCCACACAACATACGAGCCGGAAGCATAAAGTGTAAAGCCTGGGGTGCCTAATGAGTGAGCTAACTCA
CATTAATTGCGTTGCGCTCACTGCCCGCTTTCCAGTCGGGAAACCTGTCGTGCCAGCTGCATTAATGAAT
CGGCCAACGCGCGGGGAGAGGCGGTTTGCGTATTGGGCGCTCTTCCGCTTCCTCGCTCACTGACTCGCTG
CGCTCGGTCGTTCGGCTGCGGCGAGCGGTATCAGCTCACTCAAAGGCGGTAATACGGTTATCCACAGAAT
CAGGGGATAACGCAGGAAAGAACATGTGAGCAAAAGGCCAGCAAAAGGCCAGGAACCGTAAAAAGGCCGC
GTTGCTGGCGTTTTTCCATAGGCTCCGCCCCCCTGACGAGCATCACAAAAATCGACGCTCAAGTCAGAGG
TGGCGAAACCCGACAGGACTATAAAGATACCAGGCGTTTCCCCCTGGAAGCTCCCTCGTGCGCTCTCCTG
TTCCGACCCTGCCGCTTACCGGATACCTGTCCGCCTTTCTCCCTTCGGGAAGCGTGGCGCTTTCTCATAG
CTCACGCTGTAGGTATCTCAGTTCGGTGTAGGTCGTTCGCTCCAAGCTGGGCTGTGTGCACGAACCCCCC
GTTCAGCCCGACCGCTGCGCCTTATCCGGTAACTATCGTCTTGAGTCCAACCCGGTAAGACACGACTTAT
CGCCACTGGCAGCAGCCACTGGTAACAGGATTAGCAGAGCGAGGTATGTAGGCGGTGCTACAGAGTTCTT
GAAGTGGTGGCCTAACTACGGCTACACTAGAAGGACAGTATTTGGTATCTGCGCTCTGCTGAAGCCAGTT
ACCTTCGGAAAAAGAGTTGGTAGCTCTTGATCCGGCAAACAAACCACCGCTGGTAGCGGTGGTTTTTTTG
TTTGCAAGCAGCAGATTACGCGCAGAAAAAAAGGATCTCAAGAAGATCCTTTGATCTTTTCTACGGGGTC
TGACGCTCAGTGGAACGAAAACTCACGTTAAGGGATTTTGGTCATGAGATTATCAAAAAGGATCTTCACC
TAGATCCTTTTAAATTAAAAATGAAGTTTTAAATCAATCTAAAGTATATATGAGTAAACTTGGTCTGACA
GTTACCAATGCTTAATCAGTGAGGCACCTATCTCAGCGATCTGTCTATTTCGTTCATCCATAGTTGCCTG
ACTCCCCGTCGTGTAGATAACTACGATACGGGAGGGCTTACCATCTGGCCCCAGTGCTGCAATGATACCG
CGGCTGCCACGCTCACCGGCTCCAGATTTATCAGCAATAAACCAGCCAGCCGGAAGGGCCGAGCGCAGAA
GTGGTCCTGCAACTTTATCCGCCTCCATCCAGTCTATTAATTGTTGCCGGGAAGCTAGAGTAAGTAGTTC
GCCAGTTAATAGTTTGCGCAACGTTGTTGCCATTGCTACAGGCATCGTGGTGTCACGCTCGTCGTTTGGT
ATGGCTTCATTCAGCTCCGGTTCCCAACGATCAAGGCGAGTTACATGATCCCCCATGTTGTGCAAAAAAG
CGGTTAGCTCCTTCGGTCCTCCGATCGTTGTCAGAAGTAAGTTGGCCGCAGTGTTATCACTCATGGTTAT
GGCAGCACTGCATAATTCTCTTACTGTCATGCCATCCGTAAGATGCTTTTCTGTGACTGGTGAGTACTCA
ACCAAGTCATTCTGAGAATAGTGTATGCGGCGACCGAGTTGCTCTTGCCCGGCGTCAATACGGGATAATA
CCGCGCCACATAGCAGAACTTTAAAAGTGCTCATCATTGGAAAACGTTCTTCGGGGCGAAAACTCTCAAG
GATCTTACCGCTGTTGAGATCCAGTTCGATGTAACCCACTCGTGCACCCAACTGATCTTCAGCATCTTTT
ACTTTCACCAGCGTTTCTGGGTGAGCAAAAACAGGAAGGCAAAATGCCGCAAAAAAGGGAATAAGGGCGA
CACGGAAATGTTGAATACTCATACTCTTCCTTTTTCAATATTATTGAAGCATTTATCAGGGTTATTGTCT
CATGAGCGGATACATATTTGAATGTATTTAGAAAAATAAACAAATAGGGGTTCCGCGCACATTTCCCCGA
AAAGTGCCAC
