>Addgene plasmid #50664 | p1HD | addgene partial sequence | sequence record 79180 | M13pUC-fwd 5'-CCCAGTCACGACGTTGTAAAACG-3'
ACGACTCACTATAGGGCGAATTGGGTACCGGGCCCCCCCTCGAGGTCGACGGTATCGATAAGCTTGGGTC
TCGACCCCGGACCAGGTGGTTGCAATCGCGTCACACGATGGGGGAAAGCAGGCCCTAGAAACCGTTCAGC
GACTCCTGCCCGTCCTGTGCCAGGACCACGGCCTGACCGGAGACCGGGATCCACTAGTTCTAGAGCGGCC
GCCACCGCGGTGGAGCTCCAGCTTTTGTTCCCTTTAGTGAGGGTTAATTGCGCGCTTGGCGTAATCATGG
TCATAGCTGTTTCCTGTGTGAAATTGTTATCCGCTCACAATTCCACACAACATACGAGCCGGAAGCATAA
AGTGTAAAGCCTGGGGTGCCTAATGAGTGAGCTAACTCACATTAATTGCGTTGCGCTCACTGCCCGCTTT
CCAGTCGGGAAACCTGTCGTGCCAGCTGCATTAATGAATCGGCCAACGCGCGGGGAGAGGCGGTTTGCGT
ATTGGGCGCTCTTCCGCTTCCTCGCTCACTGACTCGCTGCGCTCGGTCGTTCGGCTGCGGCGAGCGGTAT
CAGCTCACTCAAAGGCGGTAATACGGTTATCCACAGAATCAGGGGATAACGCAGGAAAGAACATGTGAGC
AAAAGGCCAGCAAAAGGCCAGGAACCGTAAAAAGGCCGCGTTGCTGGCGTTTTTCCATAGGCTCCGCCCC
CCTGACGAGCATCACAAAAATCGACGCTCAAGTCAGAGGTGGCGAAACCCGACAGGACTATAAAGATACC
AGGCGTTTCCCCCTGGAAGCTCCC
